>Addgene plasmid #239025 | pRhobin9-SEC61B-IRES-NLS-mTagBFP-2xNLS | addgene full sequence | sequence record 474933 | Addgene NGS Result
GAAGATCCTTTGATCTTTTCTACGGGGTCTGACGCTCAGTGGAACGAAAACTCACGTTAAGGGATTTTGG
TCATGAGATTATCAAAAAGGATCTTCACCTAGATCCTTTTAAATTAAAAATGAAGTTTTAAATCAATCTA
AAGTATATATGAGTAAACTTGGTCTGACAGTTACCAATGCTTAATCAGTGAGGCACCTATCTCAGCGATC
TGTCTATTTCGTTCATCCATAGTTGCATTTAAATTTCCGAACTCTCCAAGGCCCTCGTCGGAAAATCTTC
AAACCTTTCGTCCGATCCATCTTGCAGGCTACCTCTCGAACGAACTATCGCAAGTCTCTTGGCCGGCCTT
GCGCCTTGGCTATTGCTTGGCAGCGCCTATCGCCAGGTATTACTCCAATCCCGAATATCCGAGATCGGGA
TCACCCGAGAGAAGTTCAACCTACATCCTCAATCCCGATCTATCCGAGATCCGAGGAATATCGAAATCGG
GGCGCGCCTGGTGTACCGAGAACGATCCTCTCAGTGCGAGTCTCGACGATCCATATCGTTGCTTGGCAGT
CAGCCAGTCGGAATCCAGCTTGGGACCCAGGAAGTCCAATCGTCAGATATTGTACTCAAGCCTGGTCACG
GCAGCGTACCGATCTGTTTAAACCTAGATATTGATAGTCTGATCGGTCAACGTATAATCGAGTCCTAGCT
TTTGCAAACATCTATCAAGAGACAGGATCAGCAGGAGGCTTTCGCATGAGTATTCAACATTTCCGTGTCG
CCCTTATTCCCTTTTTTGCGGCATTTTGCCTTCCTGTTTTTGCTCACCCAGAAACGCTGGTGAAAGTAAA
AGATGCTGAAGATCAGTTGGGTGCGCGAGTGGGTTACATCGAACTGGATCTCAACAGCGGTAAGATCCTT
GAGAGTTTTCGCCCCGAAGAACGCTTTCCAATGATGAGCACTTTTAAAGTTCTGCTATGTGGCGCGGTAT
TATCCCGTATTGACGCCGGGCAAGAGCAACTCGGTCGCCGCATACACTATTCTCAGAATGACTTGGTTGA
GTATTCACCAGTCACAGAAAAGCATCTTACGGATGGCATGACAGTAAGAGAATTATGCAGTGCTGCCATA
ACCATGAGTGATAACACTGCGGCCAACTTACTTCTGACAACGATTGGAGGACCGAAGGAGCTAACCGCTT
TTTTGCACAACATGGGGGATCATGTAACTCGCCTTGATCGTTGGGAACCGGAGCTGAATGAAGCCATACC
AAACGACGAGCGTGACACCACGATGCCTGTAGCAATGGCAACAACCTTGCGTAAACTATTAACTGGCGAA
CTACTTACTCTAGCTTCCCGGCAACAGTTGATAGACTGGATGGAGGCGGATAAAGTTGCAGGACCACTTC
TGCGCTCGGCCCTTCCGGCTGGCTGGTTTATTGCTGATAAATCTGGAGCCGGTGAGCGTGGGTCTCGCGG
TATCATTGCAGCACTGGGGCCAGATGGTAAGCCCTCCCGTATCGTAGTTATCTACACGACGGGGAGTCAG
GCAACTATGGATGAACGAAATAGACAGATCGCTGAGATAGGTGCCTCACTGATTAAGCATTGGTAACCGA
TTCTAGGTGCATTGGCGCAGAAAAAAATGCCTGATGCGACGCTGCGCGTCTTATACTCCCACATATGCCA
GATTCAGCAACGGATACGGCTTCCCCAACTTGCCCACTTCCATACGTGTCCTCCTTACCAGAAATTTATC
CTTAAGATCCCGAATCGTTTAAACTCGACTCTGGCTCTATCGAATCTCCGTCGTTTCGAGCTTACGCGAA
CAGCCGTGGCGCTCATTTGCTCGTCGGGCATCGAATCTCGTCAGCTATCGTCAGCTTATCTTTTTGGCAG
CGATCGCGGCTCCCGACATCTTGGACCATTAGCTCCACAGGTATCTTCTTCCCTCTAGTGGTCATAACAG
CAGCTTCAGCTACCTCTCAATTCAAAAAACCCCTCAAGACCCGTTTAGAGGCCCCAAGGGGTTATGCTAT
CAATCGTTGCGTTACACACACAAAAAACCAACACACATCCATCTTCGATGGATAGCGATTTTATTATCTA
ACTGCTGATCGAGTGTAGCCAGATCTAGTAATCAATTACGGGGTCATTAGTTCATAGCCCATATATGGAG
TTCCGCGTTACATAACTTACGGTAAATGGCCCGCCTGGCTGACCGCCCAACGACCCCCGCCCATTGACGT
CAATAATGACGTATGTTCCCATAGTAACGCCAATAGGGACTTTCCATTGACGTCAATGGGTGGAGTATTT
ACGGTAAACTGCCCACTTGGCAGTACATCAAGTGTATCATATGCCAAGTACGCCCCCTATTGACGTCAAT
GACGGTAAATGACCCGCCTGGCATTATGCCCAGTACATGACCTTATGGGACTTTCCTACTTGGCAGTACA
TCTACGTATTAGTCATCGCTATTACCATGCTGATGCGGTTTTGGCAGTACATCAATGGGCGTGGATAGCG
GTTTGACTCACGGGGATTTCCAAGTCTCCACCCCATTGACGTCAATGGGAGTTTGTTTTGGCACCAAAAT
CAACGGGACTTTCCAAAATGTCGTAACAACTCCGCCCCATTGACGCAAATGGGCGGTAGGCGTGTACGGT
GGGAGGTCTATATAAGCAGAGCTGGTTTAGTGAACCGTCAGATCAGATCTTTGTCGATCCTACCATCCAC
TCGACACACCCGCCAGCGGCCGCTGCCAAGCTTATGGAAAAAAAAAAGAAGCTTATCGAGATCTATGAGA
AAATTATTGGATACCTCAAGAAGCTGTATGACCTTGCAAGGAAACTCGCGGAAGCCCTTAGGGCAGGCGA
CAGGGAAAGGGCTGGGAAGCTGTTGGATGAATTTCTTGCTGTATACAATGAAATGGTCGCCATTGGGAAA
AAAATGTTGGAGGAGGCCAAAAAGGTATTCACAGAGGAGGAAATACAGAAGATATTTGAAGAGAACGATG
TAAAAAGGAAGGAATTGGGCGTAGATTTGAATGCAGCGGAGGTTGATCGGCTGGTTGCGGAGCTTCGAGC
CGCGTTCGAGGCCGGAGATACGGCGAGGGCAGCAGAAATCGTTGAACGGTTGGTTAAATTCTACCAGGCG
AACATTATCATCGGTGAGGAGCGGATCAAGAAGCTCAAATCTGAATTGGGCGGTACCGGCGGGGGTGGCT
CAGGTGGC
[288 nt withheld, positions 3229-3516]
TGAGGATCCGCCCCTCTCCCTCCCCCCCCCCTAACGTTACTGGCCGAAGCCGCTTGGAATAAGGCCGGTG
TGCGTTTGTCTATATGTTATTTTCCACCATATTGCCGTCTTTTGGCAATGTGAGGGCCCGGAAACCTGGC
CCTGTCTTCTTGACGAGCATTCCTAGGGGTCTTTCCCCTCTCGCCAAAGGAATGCAAGGTCTGTTGAATG
TCGTGAAGGAAGCAGTTCCTCTGGAAGCTTCTTGAAGACAAACAACGTCTGTAGCGACCCTTTGCAGGCA
GCGGAACCCCCCACCTGGCGACAGGTGCCTCTGCGGCCAAAAGCCACGTGTATAAGATACACCTGCAAAG
GCGGCACAACCCCAGTGCCACGTTGTGAGTTGGATAGTTGTGGAAAGAGTCAAATGGCTCTCCTCAAGCG
TATTCAACAAGGGGCTGAAGGATGCCCAGAAGGTACCCCATTGTATGGGATCTGATCTGGGGCCTCGGTA
CACATGCTTTACATGTGTTTAGTCGAGGTTAAAAAAACGTCTAGGCCCCCCGAACCACGGGGACGTGGTT
TTCCTTTGAAAAACACGATGATAATATGGCCGAGCTCATGGCCCCAAAGAAGAAGCGGAAGGTCGGTATC
CACGGAGTCCCAGCAGCCATGAGCGAGCTGATTAAGGAGAACATGCACATGAAGCTGTACATGGAGGGCA
CCGTGGACAACCATCACTTCAAGTGCACATCCGAGGGCGAAGGCAAGCCCTACGAGGGCACCCAGACCAT
GAGAATCAAGGTGGTCGAGGGCGGCCCTCTCCCCTTCGCCTTCGACATCCTGGCTACTAGCTTCCTCTAC
GGCAGCAAGACCTTCATCAACCACACCCAGGGCATCCCCGACTTCTTCAAGCAGTCCTTCCCTGAGGGCT
TCACATGGGAGAGAGTCACCACATACGAAGACGGGGGCGTGCTGACCGCTACCCAGGACACCAGCCTCCA
GGACGGCTGCCTCATCTACAACGTCAAGATCAGAGGGGTGAACTTCACATCCAACGGCCCTGTGATGCAG
AAGAAAACACTCGGCTGGGAGGCCTTCACCGAGACGCTGTACCCCGCTGACGGCGGCCTGGAAGGCAGAA
ACGACATGGCCCTGAAGCTCGTGGGCGGGAGCCATCTGATCGCAAACATCAAGACCACATATAGATCCAA
GAAACCCGCTAAGAACCTCAAGATGCCTGGCGTCTACTATGTGGACTACAGACTGGAAAGAATCAAGGAG
GCCAACAACGAGACCTACGTCGAGCAGCACGAGGTGGCAGTGGCCAGATACTGCGACCTCCCTAGCAAAC
TGGGGCACAAGCTTAATGGTGGAGGTAAAAGGCCGGCGGCCACGAAAAAGGCCGGCCAGGCAAAAAAGAA
AAAGGGTGGAGGTCCAAAAAAGAAAAGGAAGGTCTAAGCTAGCTTGACTGACTGAGATACAGCGTACCTT
CAGCTCACAGACATGATAAGATACATTGATGAGTTTGGACAAACCACAACTAGAATGCAGTGAAAAAAAT
GCTTTATTTGTGAAATTTGTGATGCTATTGCTTTATTTGTAACCATTATAAGCTGCAATAAACAAGTTAA
CAACAACAATTGCATTCATTTTATGTTTCAGGTTCAGGGGGAGGTGTGGGAGGTTTTTTAAAGCAAGTAA
AACCTCTACAAATGTGGTATTGGCCCATCTCTATCGGTATCGTAGCATAACCCCTTGGGGCCTCTAAACG
GGTCTTGAGGGGTTTTTTGTGCCCCTCGGGCCGGATTGCTATCTACCGGCATTGGCGCAGAAAAAAATGC
CTGATGCGACGCTGCGCGTCTTATACTCCCACATATGCCAGATTCAGCAACGGATACGGCTTCCCCAACT
TGCCCACTTCCATACGTGTCCTCCTTACCAGAAATTTATCCTTAAGGTCGTCAGCTATCCTGCAGGCGAT
CTCTCGATTTCGATCAAGACATTCCTTTAATGGTCTTTTCTGGACACCACTAGGGGTCAGAAGTAGTTCA
TCAAACTTTCTTCCCTCCCTAATCTCATTGGTTACCTTGGGCTATCGAAACTTAATTAAGTAGGTGGGCG
GGCCAAGATAGGGGCGCGATTGCTGCGATCTGGAGGACAAATTACACACACTTGCGCCTGAGCGCCAAGC
ACAGGGTTGTTGGTCCTCATATTCACGAGGTCGCTGAGAGCACGGTGGGCTAATGTTGCCATGGGTAGCA
TATACTACCCAAATATCTGGATAGCATATGCTATCCTAATCTATATCTGGGTAGCATAGGCTATCCTAAT
CTATATCTGGGTAGCATATGCTATCCTAATCTATATCTGGGTAGTATATGCTATCCTAATTTATATCTGG
GTAGCATAGGCTATCCTAATCTATATCTGGGTAGCATATGCTATCCTAATCTATATCTGGGTAGTATATG
CTATCCTAATCTGTATCCGGGTAGCATATGCTATCCTAATAGAGATTAGGGTAGTATATGCTATCCTAAT
TTATATCTGGGTAGCATATACTACCCAAATATCTGGATAGCATATGCTATCCTAATCTATATCTGGGTAG
CATATGCTATCCTAATCTATATCTGGGTAGCATAGGCTATCCTAATCTATATCTGGGTAGCATATGCTAT
CCTAATCTATATCTGGGTAGTATATGCTATCCTAATTTATATCTGGGTAGCATAGGCTATCCTAATCTAT
ATCTGGGTAGCATATGCTATCCTAATCTATATCTGGGTAGTATATGCTATCCTAATCTGTATCCGGGTAG
CATATGCTATCCTCATGATATTAATTAACCAGTCAAGTCAGCTACTTGGCGAGATCGACTTGTCTGGGTT
TCGACTACGCTCAGAATTGCGTCAGTCAAGTTCGATCTGGTCCTTGCTATTGCACCCGTTCTCCGATTAC
GAGTTTCATTTAAATCATGTGAGCAAAAGGCCAGCAAAAGGCCAGGAACCGTAAAAAGGCCGCGTTGCTG
GCGTTTTTCCATAGGCTCCGCCCCCCTGACGAGCATCACAAAAATCGACGCTCAAGTCAGAGGTGGCGAA
ACCCGACAGGACTATAAAGATACCAGGCGTTTCCCCCTGGAAGCTCCCTCGTGCGCTCTCCTGTTCCGAC
CCTGCCGCTTACCGGATACCTGTCCGCCTTTCTCCCTTCGGGAAGCGTGGCGCTTTCTCATAGCTCACGC
TGTAGGTATCTCAGTTCGGTGTAGGTCGTTCGCTCCAAGCTGGGCTGTGTGCACGAACCCCCCGTTCAGC
CCGACCGCTGCGCCTTATCCGGTAACTATCGTCTTGAGTCCAACCCGGTAAGACACGACTTATCGCCACT
GGCAGCAGCCACTGGTAACAGGATTAGCAGAGCGAGGTATGTAGGCGGTGCTACAGAGTTCTTGAAGTGG
TGGCCTAACTACGGCTACACTAGAAGAACAGTATTTGGTATCTGCGCTCTGCTGAAGCCAGTTACCTTCG
GAAAAAGAGTTGGTAGCTCTTGATCCGGCAAACAAACCACCGCTGGTAGCGGTGGTTTTTTGTTTGCAAG
CAGCAGATTACGCGCAGAAAAAAAGGATCTCAA
Features (pLannotate 1.2.2; 20 found; start..end, strand, type, name):
    172..236     -  CDS            bla(M) (fragment): β-lactamase lacking the signal sequence; bla(M); allows cytosolic expression of β-lactamase
    746..1606    +  CDS            AmpR: β-lactamase; bla; confers resistance to ampicillin, carbenicillin, and related antibiotics
   1619..1755    +  terminator     rrnG terminator: transcription terminator from the E. coli ribosomal RNA rrnG operon (Albrechtsen et al., 1991)
   1907..1978    +  misc_feature   5' β-globin insulator: insulator upstream of the human β-globin locus (Farrell et al., 2002)
   1983..2029    -  terminator     T7 terminator: transcription terminator for bacteriophage T7 RNA polymerase
   2047..2095    -  polyA_signal   poly(A) signal: synthetic polyadenylation signal
   2126..2479    +  enhancer       CMV enhancer (fragment): human cytomegalovirus immediate early enhancer
   2552..2569    -  promoter       CMV promoter (fragment): human cytomegalovirus (CMV) immediate early promoter
   2632..2683    +  promoter       CMVd2 promoter: truncated human cytomegalovirus (CMV) immediate early promoter that yields moderately reduced expression relative to the full-length promoter
   3229..3516    +  CDS            SEC61B (sequence withheld): SC61B_CANLF - Experimental evidence at protein level: Swiss-Prot protein existence level 1. Component of SEC61 channel-forming translocon complex that mediates transport of signal peptide-containing precursor polypeptides across the endoplasmic reticulum (ER) (PubMed:8107851). Component of a ribosome-associated ER translocon complex involved in multi-pass membrane protein transport into the ER membrane and biogenesis (By similarity). The SEC61 channel cooperates with the translocating protein TRAM1 to import nascent proteins into the ER (By similarity). Required for PKD1/Polycystin-1 biogenesi
   3527..4107    +  misc_feature   IRES2: internal ribosome entry site (IRES) of the encephalomyocarditis virus (EMCV)
   4165..4863    +  CDS            TagBFP: TagBFP is a basic (constitutively fluorescent) blue fluorescent protein published in 2008, derived from Entacmaea quadricolor. It is reported to be a very rapidly-maturing monomer with very low acid sensitivity.
   4873..4920    +  CDS            nucleoplasmin NLS: bipartite nuclear localization signal from nucleoplasmin
   5003..5124    -  polyA_signal   SV40 poly(A) signal: SV40 polyadenylation signal
   5147..5216    -  CDS            large T antigen (fragment): large T antigen from SV40 (simian virus 40)
   5239..5285    +  terminator     T7 terminator: transcription terminator for bacteriophage T7 RNA polymerase
   5315..5451    +  terminator     rrnG terminator: transcription terminator from the E. coli ribosomal RNA rrnG operon (Albrechtsen et al., 1991)
   5496..5567    +  misc_feature   3' β-globin insulator: insulator downstream of the human β-globin locus (Farrell et al., 2002)
   5603..6333    -  rep_origin     mini-oriP (fragment): internally truncated variant of the Epstein-Barr virus oriP replication origin (Tanaka et al., 1999)
   6532..7119    -  rep_origin     ori: high-copy-number ColE1/pMB1/pBR322/pUC origin of replication
