[The description below was written by a language model from this plasmid's Addgene catalogue record and pLannotate feature annotations shown in this document.]
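Description:
pRhobin9-SEC61B-IRES-NLS-mTagBFP-2xNLS is a mammalian expression plasmid built on the pTWIST CMV OriP backbone. It is maintained in E. coli through a high-copy ColE1/pUC-type origin and selected with ampicillin via the AmpR β-lactamase gene. The backbone also carries a truncated Epstein-Barr virus oriP (mini-oriP), an element that can support episomal retention in cells supplying EBNA1; no EBNA1 gene is annotated on the plasmid itself. The expression cassette is bracketed by short β-globin insulator elements and by bacterial and T7 transcription terminators, which help isolate it from neighbouring backbone sequences.

The payload is a single bicistronic transcript driven by the CMV enhancer/promoter and ending at an SV40 polyadenylation signal. The first open reading frame encodes Rhobin9, a synthetic de novo designed rhodamine-binding protein, fused to human SEC61B, the beta subunit of the Sec61 translocon, which anchors the fusion at the endoplasmic reticulum. The automated annotation does not recognise the Rhobin9 portion, but the unannotated stretch between the promoter and SEC61B is consistent with Rhobin9 lying at the N terminus, as the name suggests. An EMCV IRES then directs independent translation of mTagBFP flanked by nuclear localization signals; a nucleoplasmin NLS is annotated downstream of the fluorescent protein. Although the catalogue lists TagBFP as a C-terminal tag, the IRES means it is produced as a separate protein rather than fused to Rhobin9-SEC61B.

The plasmid is intended for fluorescence microscopy: the ER is labelled by rhodamine dyes bound to Rhobin9, while the blue nuclear marker identifies transfected cells.
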