Addgene plasmid #239025: pRhobin9-SEC61B-IRES-NLS-mTagBFP-2xNLS
Purpose: Co-overexpression of Rhobin9-SEC61B fusion protein and NLS-mTagBFP-2xNLS as a nuclear labeling marker
Depositing lab: William DeGrado & Bo Huang. Depositing organization: University of California, San Francisco (UCSF). Publication: De novo pan-rhodamine binders for fluorescence microscopy from mammalian cells to extremophiles. Chen Y, Yserentant K, Hong K, Chen K, Kuang Y, Picardo RS, Bhowmick A, Charles-Orszag A, Lord SJ, Lu L, Hou K, Mann SI, Bhattacharya S, Horst M, Grimm JB, Lavis LD, Mullins RD, DeGrado WF, Huang B. Cell. 2026 Sep 1:S0092-8674(26)00934-7. doi: 10.1016/j.cell.2026.08.007. PubMed 42679818.
Backbone
  Vector backbone: pTWIST CMV OriP
  Vector type: Mammalian Expression
Growth in bacteria
  Bacterial resistance: Ampicillin, 100 μg/mL
  Growth temperature: 37°C
  Growth strain: DH5alpha
  Copy number: High Copy
Gene/Insert
  Gene/Insert name: Rhobin9-SEC61B
  Species: H. sapiens (human), Synthetic
  Entrez Gene: SEC61B
  Promoter: CMV promoter
  Tag / fusion protein: TagBFP (C terminal on insert)
  Cloning method: Gibson Cloning
  Sequencing primers: 5′ Unknown
Terms and licenses: Academic/Nonprofit Terms; Industry Terms: Not Available to Industry
Depositor comments: Encoding RhoBin9-SEC61B(Protein transport protein Sec61 subunit beta) fusion protein for labeling endoplasmic reticulum, and also encoding NLS-mTagBFP-2xNLS as a nuclear labeling marker . Please visit https://doi.org/10.1101/2025.06.24.661379 for bioRxiv preprint.
How to cite: pRhobin9-SEC61B-IRES-NLS-mTagBFP-2xNLS was a gift from William DeGrado & Bo Huang (Addgene plasmid # 239025 ; http://n2t.net/addgene:239025 ; RRID:Addgene_239025)
